>Addgene plasmid #52493 | pVITRO-HPV33 L1L2 | addgene full sequence | sequence record 324339 | Addgene NGS Result
GAACCAGCTGTGGAATGTGTGTCAGTTAGGGTGTGGAAAGTCCCCAGGCTCCCCAGCAGGCAGAAGTATG
CAAAGCATGCATCTCAATTAGTCAGCAACCAGGTGTGGAAAGTCCCCAGGCTCCCCAGCAGGCAGAAGTA
TGCAAAGCATGCATCTCAATTAGTCAGCAACCATAGTCCCACTAGTGGAGCCGAGAGTAATTCATACAAA
AGGAGGGATCGCCTTCGCAAGGGGAGAGCCCAGGGACCGTCCCTAAATTCTCACAGACCCAAATCCCTGT
AGCCGCCCCACGACAGCGCGAGGAGCATGCGCTCAGGGCTGAGCGCGGGGAGAGCAGAGCACACAAGCTC
ATAGACCCTGGTCGTGGGGGGGAGGACCGGGGAGCTGGCGCGGGGCAAACTGGGAAAGCGGTGTCGTGTG
CTGGCTCCGCCCTCTTCCCGAGGGTGGGGGAGAACGGTATATAAGTGCGGCAGTCGCCTTGGACGTTCTT
TTTCGCAACGGGTTTGCCGTCAGAACGCAGGTGAGGGGCGGGTGTGGCTTCCGCGGGCCGCCGAGCTGGA
GGTCCTGCTCCGAGCGGGCCGGGCCCCGCTGTCGTCGGCGGGGATTAGCTGCGAGCATTCCCGCTTCGAG
TTGCGGGCGGCGCGGGAGGCAGAGTGCGAGGCCTAGCGGCAACCCCGTAGCCTCGCCTCGTGTCCGGCTT
GAGGCCTAGCGTGGTGTCCGCGCCGCCGCCGCGTGCTACTCCGGCCGCACTCTGGTCTTTTTTTTTTTTG
TTGTTGTTGCCCTGCTGCCTTCGATTGCCGTTCAGCAATAGGGGCTAACAAAGGGAGGGTGCGGGGCTTG
CTCGCCCGGAGCCCGGAGAGGTCATGGTTGGGGAGGAATGGAGGGACAGGAGTGGCGGCTGGGGCCCGCC
CGCCTTCGGAGCACATGTCCGACGCCACCTGGATGGGGCGAGGCCTGGGGTTTTTCCCGAAGCAACCAGG
CTGGGGTTAGCGTGCCGAGGCCATGTGGCCCCAGCACCCGGCACGATCTGGCTTGGCGGCGCCGCGTTGC
CCTGCCTCCCTAACTAGGGTGAGGCCATCCCGTCCGGCACCAGTTGCGTGCGTGGAAAGATGGCCGCTCC
CGGGCCCTGTTGCAAGGAGCTCAAAATGGAGGACGCGGCAGCCCGGTGGAGCGGGCGGGTGAGTCACCCA
CACAAAGGAAGAGGGCCTGGTCCCTCACCGGCTGCTGCTTCCTGTGACCCCGTGGTCCTATCGGCCGCAA
TAGTCACCTCGGGCTTTTGAGCACGGCTAGTCGCGGCGGGGGGAGGGGATGTAATGGCGTTGGAGTTTGT
TCACATTTGGTGGGTGGAGACTAGTCAGGCCAGCCTGGCGCTGGAAGTCATTTTTGGAATTTGTCCCCTT
GAGTTTTGAGCGGAGCTAATTCTCGGGCTTCTTAGCGGTTCAAAGGTATCTTTTAAACCCTTTTTTAGGT
GTTGTGAAAACCACCGCTAATTCAAAGCAACCGGTGATATCAAAGATCCGCCACCATGTCAGTGTGGAGA
CCTTCAGAAGCTACTGTGTACTTGCCACCTGTACCAGTGAGCAAGGTTGTGTCAACGGACGAGTATGTTT
CCCGGACGTCCATCTATTACTACGCCGGCTCTTCCAGACTGCTGGCAGTGGGACATCCCTATTTTAGTAT
CAAAAACCCTACAAATGCCAAAAAGCTTCTCGTCCCAAAAGTGAGCGGCCTCCAGTATCGAGTGTTCAGA
GTCAGACTCCCAGACCCCAATAAGTTCGGTTTTCCGGACACCTCTTTCTACAATCCCGACACGCAGCGAC
TGGTATGGGCATGTGTTGGACTGGAGATTGGCAGAGGCCAGCCTCTTGGGGTGGGCATCAGCGGACACCC
GCTTCTGAACAAGTTTGATGACACTGAAACCGGCAACAAGTACCCTGGTCAGCCTGGCGCTGATAATCGC
GAGTGTCTGTCTATGGACTACAAGCAGACACAACTGTGTTTGCTCGGTTGCAAACCCCCTACCGGAGAGC
ACTGGGGAAAGGGTGTCGCTTGTACAAACGCCGCGCCAGCAAACGATTGCCCACCCCTTGAGCTGATCAA
CACCATTATCGAAGATGGGGACATGGTCGACACTGGCTTCGGGTGCATGGATTTCAAGACACTGCAGGCA
AATAAAAGCGACGTTCCCATAGATATTTGCGGATCAACCTGCAAGTATCCCGATTATCTTAAAATGACAT
CTGAACCGTACGGCGACAGTCTCTTTTTCTTCCTGCGGCGCGAGCAAATGTTCGTGCGCCATTTTTTCAA
TCGGGCCGGAACACTCGGGGAGGCTGTGCCTGATGATCTGTACATTAAGGGCTCAGGCACCACCGCCTCC
ATCCAGTCCAGTGCATTCTTTCCCACTCCAAGCGGGAGTATGGTGACATCTGAAAGCCAGTTGTTTAATA
AACCATATTGGCTGCAAAGGGCCCAGGGCCACAATAACGGGATATGCTGGGGAAATCAAGTATTTGTGAC
CGTCGTCGACACTACACGGAGTACAAACATGACCCTGTGTACCCAGGTCACTAGCGATAGTACCTATAAG
AACGAAAACTTTAAGGAGTACATCCGCCATGTGGAGGAGTATGACTTGCAGTTTGTTTTCCAGCTGTGTA
AAGTGACGTTGACAGCCGAAGTGATGACTTACATTCACGCAATGAACCCCGATATCCTTGAAGATTGGCA
GTTTGGTCTGACCCCTCCCCCAAGCGCTTCCCTCCAAGATACGTACCGGTTCGTTACATCACAAGCCATT
ACTTGCCAGAAGACCGTGCCACCCAAAGAGAAGGAAGACCCCTTGGGGAAATACACCTTCTGGGAGGTAG
ACCTCAAGGAGAAGTTCAGCGCGGACCTGGACCAGTTCCCCCTGGGCAGGAAGTTTCTGCTCCAGGCCGG
GCTGAAGGCCAAGCCTAAATTGAAAAGGGCGGCTCCGACCTCCACTAGGACTTCTTCCGCTAAAAGGAAG
AAAGTCAAGAAATGATAGTCTAGCTGGCCAGACATGATAAGATACATTGATGAGTTTGGACAAACCACAA
CTAGAATGCAGTGAAAAAAATGCTTTATTTGTGAAATTTGTGATGCTATTGCTTTATTTGTAACCATTAT
AAGCTGCAATAAACAAGTTAACAACAACAATTGCATTCATTTTATGTTTCAGGTTCAGGGGGAGGTGTGG
GAGGTTTTTTAAAGCAAGTAAAACCTCTACAAATGTGGTATGGAAATGTTAATTAACTAGCCATGACCAA
AATCCCTTAACGTGAGTTTTCGTTCCACTGAGCGTCAGACCCCGTAGAAAAGATCAAAGGATCTTCTTGA
GATCCTTTTTTTCTGCGCGTAATCTGCTGCTTGCAAACAAAAAAACCACCGCTACCAGCGGTGGTTTTTT
TGCCGGATCAAGAGCTACCAACTCTTTTTCCGAAGGTAACTGGCTTCAGCAGAGCGCAGATACCAAATAC
TGTTCTTCTAGTGTAGCCGTAGTTAGGCCACCACTTCAAGAACTCTGTAGCACCGCCTACATACCTCGCT
CTGCTAATCCTGTTACCAGTGGCTGCTGCCAGTGGCGATAAGTCGTGTCTTACCGGGTTGGACTCAAGAC
GATAGTTACCGGATAAGGCGCAGCGGTCGGGCTGAACGGGGGGTTCGTGCACACAGCCCAGCTTGGAGCG
AACGACCTACACCGAACTGAGATACCTACAGCGTGAGCTATGAGAAAGCGCCACGCTTCCCGAAGGGAGA
AAGGCGGACAGGTATCCGGTAAGCGGCAGGGTCGGAACAGGAGAGCGCACGAGGGAGCTTCCAGGGGGAA
ACGCCTGGTATCTTTATAGTCCTGTCGGGTTTCGCCACCTCTGACTTGAGCGTCGATTTTTGTGATGCTC
GTCAGGGGGGCGGAGCCTATGGAAAAACGCCAGCAACGCGGCCTTTTTACGGTTCCTGGCCTTTTGCTGG
CCTTTTGCTCACATGTTCTTAATTAACCTGCAGGCGTTACATAACTTACGGTAAATGGCCCGCCTGGCTG
ACCGCCCAACGACCCCCGCCCATTGACGTCAATAATGACGTATGTTCCCATAGTAACGCCAATAGGGACT
TTCCATTGACGTCAATGGGTGGAGTATTTACGGTAAACTGCCCACTTGGCAGTACATCAAGTGTATCATA
TGCCAAGTACGCCCCCTATTGACGTCAATGACGGTAAATGGCCCGCCTGGCATTATGCCCAGTACATGAC
CTTATGGGACTTTCCTACTTGGCAGTACATCTACGTATTAGTCATCGCTATTACCATGATGATGCGGTTT
TGGCAGTACATCAATGGGCGTGGATAGCGGTTTGACTCACGGGGATTTCCAAGTCTCCACCCCATTGACG
TCAATGGGAGTTTGTTTTGACTAGTGGAGCCGAGAGTAATTCATACAAAAGGAGGGATCGCCTTCGCAAG
GGGAGAGCCCAGGGACCGTCCCTAAATTCTCACAGACCCAAATCCCTGTAGCCGCCCCACGACAGCGCGA
GGAGCATGCGCCCAGGGCTGAGCGCGGGTAGATCAGAGCACACAAGCTCACAGTCCCCGGCGGTGGGGGG
AGGGGCGCGCTGAGCGGGGGCCAGGGAGCTGGCGCGGGGCAAACTGGGAAAGTGGTGTCGTGTGCTGGCT
CCGCCCTCTTCCCGAGGGTGGGGGAGAACGGTATATAAGTGCGGTAGTCGCCTTGGACGTTCTTTTTCGC
AACGGGTTTGCCGTCAGAACGCAGGTGAGTGGCGGGTGTGGCTTCCGCGGGCCCCGGAGCTGGAGCCCTG
CTCTGAGCGGGCCGGGCTGATATGCGAGTGTCGTCCGCAGGGTTTAGCTGTGAGCATTCCCACTTCGAGT
GGCGGGCGGTGCGGGGGTGAGAGTGCGAGGCCTAGCGGCAACCCCGTAGCCTCGCCTCGTGTCCGGCTTG
AGGCCTAGCGTGGTGTCCGCCGCCGCGTGCCACTCCGGCCGCACTATGCGTTTTTTGTCCTTGCTGCCCT
CGATTGCCTTCCAGCAGCATGGGCTAACAAAGGGAGGGTGTGGGGCTCACTCTTAAGGAGCCCATGAAGC
TTACGTTGGATAGGAATGGAAGGGCAGGAGGGGCGACTGGGGCCCGCCCGCCTTCGGAGCACATGTCCGA
CGCCACCTGGATGGGGCGAGGCCTGTGGCTTTCCGAAGCAATCGGGCGTGAGTTTAGCCTACCTGGGCCA
TGTGGCCCTAGCACTGGGCACGGTCTGGCCTGGCGGTGCCGCGTTCCCTTGCCTCCCAACAAGGGTGAGG
CCGTCCCGCCCGGCACCAGTTGCTTGCGCGGAAAGATGGCCGCTCCCGGGGCCCTGTTGCAAGGAGCTCA
AAATGGAGGACGCGGCAGCCCGGTGGAGCGGGCGGGTGAGTCACCCACACAAAGGAAGAGGGCCTTGCCC
CTCGCCGGCCGCTGCTTCCTGTGACCCCGTGGTCTATCGGCCGCATAGTCACCTCGGGCTTCTCTTGAGC
ACCGCTCGTCGCGGCGGGGGGAGGGGATCTAATGGCGTTGGAGTTTGTTCACATTTGGTGGGTGGAGACT
AGTCAGGCCAGCCTGGCGCTGGAAGTCATTCTTGGAATTTGCCCCTTTGAGTTTGGAGCGAGGCTAATTC
TCAAGCCTCTTAGCGGTTCAAAGGTATTTTCTAAACCCGTTTCCAGGTGTTGTGAAAGCCACCGCTAATT
CAAAGCAATCCGGAGTATACGGATCCGCCACCATGCGGCACAAGCGGAGCACCCGGCGGAAGAGAGCCAG
CGCCACCCAGCTGTACCAGACCTGCAAGGCCACCGGCACCTGCCCCCCTGACGTGATCCCCAAGGTGGAG
GGCAGCACAATCGCCGACCAGATCCTGAAGTACGGCAGCCTGGGCGTGTTCTTCGGCGGCCTGGGCATCG
GCACAGGCAGCGGCAGCGGCGGCAGAACCGGCTACGTGCCCATCGGCACCGACCCTCCCACCGCCGCCAT
CCCCCTGCAGCCCATTAGACCCCCTGTGACCGTGGACACCGTGGGCCCCCTGGACAGCAGCATCGTGTCC
CTGATCGAGGAAACCAGCTTCATCGAGGCAGGGGCACCAGCCCCCAGCATCCCCACCCCCAGCGGCTTCG
ACGTGACCACCTCCGCCGACACCACCCCCGCCATCATCAACGTGTCCAGCGTGGGCGAGAGCAGCATCCA
GACCATCAGCACCCACCTGAACCCCACCTTCACCGAGCCCAGCGTGCTGCACCCTCCCGCCCCTGCCGAG
GCCTCTGGACACTTCATCTTCAGCAGCCCCACCGTGTCCACCCAGAGCTACGAGAACATCCCCATGGACA
CCTTCGTGGTGTCCACCGACAGCTCCAACGTGACCAGCAGCACCCCCATCCCCGGCAGCAGACCCGTGGC
CCGGCTGGGCCTGTACAGCCGGAACACCCAGCAGGTCAAGGTGGTGGACCCCGCCTTCCTGACCAGCCCC
CACAAGCTGATCACCTACGACAACCCTGCCTTCGAGAGCTTCGACCCCGAGGACACCCTGCAGTTCCAGC
ACAGCGACATCAGCCCTGCCCCCGACCCCGATTTCCTGGACATCATTGCCCTGCACAGACCCGCCATCAC
CAGCAGACGGCACACCGTGCGGTTCAGCAGAGTGGGCCAGAAGGCCACCCTGAAAACCAGAAGCGGCAAG
CAGATCGGCGCCAGAATCCACTACTACCAGGACCTGAGCCCCATCGTGCCCCTGGACCACACCGTGCCCA
ACGAGCAGTACGAGCTGCAGCCCCTGCACGACACCAGCACCAGCAGCTACAGCATCAACGACGGCCTGTA
CGACGTGTACGCCGACGACGTGGACAACGTGCACACCCCCATGCAGCACAGCTACTCCACCTTCGCCACC
ACCCGGACCAGCAATGTGTCCATCCCTCTGAACACCGGCTTCGACACCCCCGTGATGAGCGGCCCTGACA
TCCCCAGCCCCCTGTTCCCCACCTCCTCCCCCTTCGTCCCTATCAGCCCTTTCTTCCCTTTCGATACCAT
CGTGGTGGACGGCGCCGACTTTGTGCTGCACCCCAGCTACTTCATCCTGCGGCGGAGGCGGAAGCGGTTC
CCCTACTTCTTCACCGACGTGCGGGTGGCCGCCTGATAGTCTAGGAGCAGGTTTCCCCAATGACACAAAA
CGTGCAACTTGAAACTCCGCCTGGTCTTTCCAGGTCTAGAGGGGTAACACTTTGTACTGCGTTTGGCTCC
ACGCTCGATCCACTGGCGAGTGTTAGTAACAGCACTGTTGCTTCGTAGCGGAGCATGACGGCCGTGGGAA
CTCCTCCTTGGTAACAAGGACCCACGGGGCCAAAAGCCACGCCCACACGGGCCCGTCATGTGTGCAACCC
CAGCACGGCGACTTTACTGCGAAACCCACTTTAAAGTGACATTGAAACTGGTACCCACACACTGGTGACA
GGCTAAGGATGCCCTTCAGGTACCCCGAGGTAACACGCGACACTCGGGATCTGAGAAGGGGACTGGGGCT
TCTATAAAAGCGCTCGGTTTAAAAAGCTTCTATGCCTGAATAGGTGACCGGAGGTCGGCACCTTTCCTTT
GCAATTACTGACCCTATGAATACACTGACTGTTTGACAATTAATCATCGGCATAGTATATCGGCATAGTA
TAATACGACTCACTATAGGAGGGCCACCATGATTGAACAAGATGGATTGCACGCAGGTTCTCCGGCCGCT
TGGGTGGAGAGGCTATTCGGCTATGACTGGGCACAACAGACAATCGGCTGCTCTGATGCCGCCGTGTTCC
GGCTGTCAGCGCAGGGGCGCCCGGTTCTTTTTGTCAAGACCGACCTGTCCGGTGCCCTGAATGAACTGCA
AGACGAGGCAGCGCGGCTATCGTGGCTGGCCACGACGGGCGTTCCTTGCGCAGCTGTGCTCGACGTTGTC
ACTGAAGCGGGAAGGGACTGGCTGCTATTGGGCGAAGTGCCGGGGCAGGATCTCCTGTCATCTCACCTTG
CTCCTGCCGAGAAAGTATCCATCATGGCTGATGCAATGCGGCGGCTGCATACGCTTGATCCGGCTACCTG
CCCATTCGACCACCAAGCGAAACATCGCATCGAGCGAGCACGTACTCGGATGGAAGCCGGTCTTGTCGAT
CAGGATGATCTGGACGAAGAGCATCAGGGGCTCGCGCCAGCCGAACTGTTCGCCAGGCTCAAGGCGAGCA
TGCCCGACGGCGAGGATCTCGTCGTGACACATGGCGATGCCTGCTTGCCGAATATCATGGTGGAAAATGG
CCGCTTTTCTGGATTCATCGACTGTGGCCGGCTGGGTGTGGCGGACCGCTATCAGGACATAGCGTTGGCT
ACCCGTGATATTGCTGAAGAGCTTGGCGGCGAATGGGCTGACCGCTTCCTCGTGCTTTACGGTATCGCCG
CTCCCGATTCGCAGCGCATCGCCTTCTATCGCCTTCTTGACGAGTTCTTCTGAGCGGGACTCTGGGGTTC
GAAATGACCGACCAAGCGAATTCGCTAGGATTATCCCTAATACCTGCCACCCCACTCTTAATCAGTGGTG
GAAGAACGGTCTCAGAACTGTTTGTTTCAATTGGCCATTTAAGTTTAGTAGTAAAAGACTGGTTAATGAT
AACAATGCATCGTAAAACCTTCAGAAGGAAAGGAGAATGTTTTGTGGACCACTTTGGTTTTCTTTTTTGC
GTGTGGCAGTTTTAAGTTATTAGTTTTTAAAATCAGTACTTTTTAATGGAAACAACTTGACCAAAAATTT
GTCACAGAATTTTGAGACCCATTAAAAAAGTTAAATGAGAAACCTGTGTGTTCCTTTGGTCAACACCGAG
ACATTTAGGTGAAAGACATCTAATTCTGGTTTTACGAATCTGGAAACTTCTTGAAAATGTAATTCTTGAG
TTAACACTTCTGGGTGGAGAATAGGGTTGTTTTCCCCCCACATAATTGGAAGGGGAAGGAATATCATTTA
AAGCTATGGGAGGGTTGCTTTGATTACAACACTGGAGAGAAATGCAGCATGTTGCTGATTGCCTGTCACT
AAAACAGGCCAAAAACTGAGTCCTTGGGTTGCATAGAAAGCTGCCTGCAGGGCCTGAAATAACCTCTGAA
AGAGGAACTTGGTTAGGTACCTTCTGAGGCGGAAA
Features (pLannotate 1.2.2; 14 found; start..end, strand, type, name):
    367..1500    +  promoter       mEF-1α promoter (fragment): strong constitutive promoter for mouse elongation factor EF-1α
   1526..3022    +  CDS            L1: VL1_HPV33 - Experimental evidence at protein level: Swiss-Prot protein existence level 1. Forms an icosahedral capsid with a T=7 symmetry and a 50 nm diameter. The capsid is composed of 72 pentamers linked to each other by disulfide bonds and associated with L2 proteins. Binds to heparan sulfate proteoglycans on cell surface of basal layer keratinocytes to provide initial virion attachment. This binding mediates a conformational change in the virus capsid that facilitates efficient infection. The virion enters the host cell via endocytosis. During virus trafficking, L1 protein dissociates from
   3048..3169    -  polyA_signal   SV40 poly(A) signal: SV40 polyadenylation signal
   3192..3263    -  CDS            large T antigen (fragment): large T antigen from SV40 (simian virus 40)
   3357..3945    +  rep_origin     ori: high-copy-number ColE1/pMB1/pBR322/pUC origin of replication
   4025..4328    +  enhancer       CMV enhancer: human cytomegalovirus immediate early enhancer
   4330..4429    +  promoter       CMV promoter (fragment): human cytomegalovirus (CMV) immediate early promoter
   5773..7173    +  CDS            L2: VL2_HPV33 - Protein inferred from homology: Swiss-Prot protein existence level 3. Minor protein of the capsid that localizes along the inner surface of the virion, within the central cavities beneath the L1 pentamers. Plays a role in capsid stabilization through interaction with the major capsid protein L1. Once the virion enters the host cell, L2 escorts the genomic DNA into the nucleus by promoting escape from the endosomal compartments and traffic through the host Golgi network. Mechanistically, the C-terminus of L2 possesses a cell-penetrating peptide that protudes from the host endosome,
   7186..7630    +  misc_feature   FMDV IRES: internal ribosome entry site (IRES) of the foot-and-mouth disease virus
   7663..7681    +  promoter       tac promoter (fragment): strong E. coli promoter; hybrid between the trp and lac UV5 promoters
   7701..7719    +  promoter       T7 promoter: promoter for bacteriophage T7 RNA polymerase
   7729..8523    +  CDS            NeoR/KanR: aminoglycoside phosphotransferase from Tn5; aph(3')-II (or nptII); confers resistance to neomycin, kanamycin, and G418 (Geneticin®)
   8570..9142    +  polyA_signal   EF-1α poly(A) signal: human EF-1α polyadenylation signal
   9194..180     +  promoter       SV40 promoter (fragment) (across the origin): SV40 enhancer and early promoter
