[The description below was written by a language model from this plasmid's Addgene catalogue record and pLannotate feature annotations shown in this document.]
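Description:
pVITRO-HPV33 L1L2 is a 9.2 kb mammalian expression plasmid built on InvivoGen's pVITRO1-neo-mcs backbone, a dual-cassette vector designed to co-express two genes from a single plasmid. It carries the two capsid genes of human papillomavirus type 33: the major capsid protein L1 (about 1.5 kb) and the minor capsid protein L2 (about 1.4 kb). Although the catalogue lists the insert species as human, the annotation matches both reading frames to the HPV33 viral proteins.

In the first cassette, L1 lies downstream of a fragment of the mouse EF-1α promoter, preceded by a fragment of the SV40 enhancer/early promoter region that spans the sequence origin, and is followed by an SV40 polyadenylation signal. In the second cassette, a CMV enhancer and a short CMV promoter fragment sit upstream of L2. Roughly 1.3 kb between that element and the L2 start is unannotated, so the feature table does not fully identify the promoter driving L2. Directly after L2, an FMDV IRES links the Tn5 NeoR/KanR gene to the same transcript, which terminates at an EF-1α poly(A) signal. G418 selection in mammalian cells is therefore coupled to transcription of the L2 cassette. Small bacterial promoter fragments just upstream of NeoR/KanR allow the same gene to confer kanamycin resistance in E. coli, where the plasmid replicates at high copy from a ColE1/pUC-type origin.

Co-expression of L1 and L2 in one cell allows assembly of HPV33 capsids. The associated publication concerns the infectivity of diverse papillomavirus types and the effects of inhibitors and L2 antibodies on it, which is consistent with using this plasmid to produce HPV33 capsids for such assays.
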