Addgene plasmid #52493: pVITRO-HPV33 L1L2
Purpose: Expresses HPV33 L1 and L2 in mammalian cells
Depositing lab: Richard Roden. Depositing organization: Johns Hopkins University and School of Medicine. Publication: Impact of inhibitors and L2 antibodies upon the infectivity of diverse alpha and beta human papillomavirus types. Kwak K, Jiang R, Wang JW, Jagu S, Kirnbauer R, Roden RB. PLoS One. 2014 May 9;9(5):e97232. doi: 10.1371/journal.pone.0097232. eCollection 2014. PubMed 24816794.
Backbone
  Vector backbone: pVITRO1-neo-mcs
  Backbone manufacturer: InvivoGen
  Backbone size w/o insert (bp): 6295
  Total vector size (bp): 9205
  Vector type: Mammalian Expression
  Selectable markers: Neomycin (select with G418)
Growth in bacteria
  Bacterial resistance: Kanamycin, 50 μg/mL
  Growth temperature: 37°C
  Growth strain: DH5alpha
  Copy number: High Copy
Gene/Insert 1
  Gene/Insert name: HPV33 L1
  Species: H. sapiens (human)
  Insert size (bp): 1503
  Cloning method: Restriction Enzyme; 5′ cloning site BglII (destroyed during cloning); 3′ cloning site NheI (destroyed during cloning)
  Sequencing primers: 5′ AAACCACCGCTAATTCAAAGC; 3′ GTGGTTTGTCCAAACTCATCAA
Gene/Insert 2
  Gene/Insert name: HPV33 L2
  Species: H. sapiens (human)
  Insert size (bp): 1407
  Cloning method: Restriction Enzyme; 5′ cloning site BamH1 (not destroyed); 3′ cloning site AvrII (destroyed during cloning)
  Sequencing primers: 5′ GCCTCTTAGCGGTTCAAAGG; 3′ CAAAGGTATTTTCTAAACCCGTTTC
Terms and licenses: Academic/Nonprofit Terms; Industry Terms: Not Available to Industry
How to cite: pVITRO-HPV33 L1L2 was a gift from Richard Roden (Addgene plasmid # 52493 ; http://n2t.net/addgene:52493 ; RRID:Addgene_52493)
